Addgene plasmid #202562: AAV-P3-evoCjCas9-eAID_gRNA
Purpose: P3-evoCjCas9-eAID and hU6-BsmBI-gRNA in AAV2 backbone (ITRs)
Depositing lab: Gerald Schwank. Depositing organization: University of Zurich. Publication: Continuous directed evolution of a compact CjCas9 variant with broad PAM compatibility. Schmidheini L, Mathis N, Marquart KF, Rothgangl T, Kissling L, Bock D, Chanez C, Wang JP, Jinek M, Schwank G. Nat Chem Biol. 2023 Sep 21. doi: 10.1038/s41589-023-01427-x. PubMed 37735239.
Backbone
  Vector backbone: AAV2
  Vector type: AAV
Growth in bacteria
  Bacterial resistance: Ampicillin, 100 μg/mL
  Growth temperature: 37°C
  Growth strain: NEB Stable
  Copy number: High Copy
Gene/Insert
  Gene/Insert name: evoCjCas9-eAID
  Species: Synthetic
Terms and licenses: Academic/Nonprofit Terms; Industry Terms: Not Available to Industry
Depositor comments: regarding guide cloning: contains additional BsmBI restriction site within eAID insert.
How to cite: AAV-P3-evoCjCas9-eAID_gRNA was a gift from Gerald Schwank (Addgene plasmid # 202562 ; http://n2t.net/addgene:202562 ; RRID:Addgene_202562)
