[The description below was written by a language model from this plasmid's Addgene catalogue record and pLannotate feature annotations shown in this document.]
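Description:
AAV-P3-evoCjCas9-eAID_gRNA is an AAV2-based transfer plasmid of about 8.1 kb that carries a compact cytosine base editor and its guide RNA cassette between two AAV2 inverted terminal repeats, so both components can be packaged into a single recombinant AAV particle. The bacterial portion outside the ITRs contains a high-copy ColE1/pUC-type origin, an f1 origin, an ampicillin resistance gene (β-lactamase with its own promoter), and remnants of a lac cloning region (lacZα and lacI fragments, lac promoter/operator). The record lists a recombination-deficient strain for propagation, which is common for ITR-containing plasmids because the repeats are prone to rearrangement.

The synthetic payload is a single fusion open reading frame. An N-terminal cytidine deaminase related to human AID (the "eAID" variant) is followed by a Campylobacter jejuni Cas9 derivative, the evolved evoCjCas9 described in the associated publication as having broad PAM compatibility. A uracil glycosylase inhibitor (UGI) from phage PBS2 comes next and blocks excision of the deaminated base, favouring C-to-T outcomes. The frame ends with a bovine growth hormone polyadenylation signal. Expression is driven by a promoter named P3, which the automated annotation does not detect and the record does not describe further. It presumably lies between the upstream ITR and the deaminase.

In the opposite orientation, a human U6 Pol III promoter drives a CjCas9 guide RNA scaffold, with BsmBI sites for inserting a spacer. The depositor notes that an additional BsmBI site lies within the eAID sequence, which affects guide cloning. The construct is suited to AAV-mediated delivery of a small, all-in-one base editor.
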