Features (pLannotate 1.2.2; 17 found; start..end, strand, type, name):
    519..1061    +  CDS            AICDA (fragment): AICDA_HUMAN - Also known as AID. Experimental evidence at protein level: Swiss-Prot protein existence level 1. Single-stranded DNA-specific cytidine deaminase. Involved in somatic hypermutation (SHM), gene conversion, and class-switch recombination (CSR) in B-lymphocytes by deaminating C to U during transcription of Ig-variable (V) and Ig-switch (S) region DNA. Required for several crucial steps of B-cell terminal differentiation necessary for efficient antibody responses (PubMed:18722174, PubMed:21385873, PubMed:21518874, PubMed:27716525). May also play a role in the epigenetic regulation of
   1158..4106    +  CDS            cas9: CAS9_CAMJE - Experimental evidence at protein level: Swiss-Prot protein existence level 1. CRISPR (clustered regularly interspaced short palindromic repeat) is an adaptive immune system that provides protection against mobile genetic elements (viruses, transposable elements and conjugative plasmids). CRISPR clusters contain spacers, sequences complementary to antecedent mobile elements, and target invading nucleic acids. CRISPR clusters are transcribed and processed into CRISPR RNA (crRNA). In type II CRISPR systems correct processing of pre-crRNA requires a trans- encoded small RNA (tracrRNA)
   4137..4385    +  CDS            UGI: UNGI_BPPB2 - Experimental evidence at protein level: Swiss-Prot protein existence level 1. This protein binds specifically and reversibly to the host uracil-DNA glycosylase, preventing removal of uracil residues from PBS2 DNA by the host uracil-excision repair system. From Bacillus phage PBS2 (Bacteriophage PBS2).
   4462..4669    +  polyA_signal   bGH poly(A) signal: bovine growth hormone polyadenylation signal
   4706..4774    -  misc_RNA       Cj gRNA scaffold (fragment): guide RNA scaffold for the Campylobacter jejuni CRISPR/Cas9 system (Kim et al., 2016)
   4910..5150    -  promoter       U6 promoter: RNA polymerase III promoter for human U6 snRNA
   5151..5281    +  repeat_region  AAV2 ITR (fragment): inverted terminal repeat of adeno-associated virus serotype 2 inverted
   5295..5452    +  CDS            lacZα (fragment): LacZα fragment of β-galactosidase; lacZ fragment
   5457..5885    +  rep_origin     f1 ori (sequence partly withheld): f1 bacteriophage origin of replication; arrow indicates direction of (+) strand synthesis
   5938..6042    +  promoter       AmpR promoter: bla
   6043..6903    +  CDS            AmpR: β-lactamase; bla; confers resistance to ampicillin, carbenicillin, and related antibiotics
   7074..7662    +  rep_origin     ori: high-copy-number ColE1/pMB1/pBR322/pUC origin of replication
   7845..7937    +  CDS            lacI (fragment): lac repressor; lacI; The lac repressor binds to the lac operator to inhibit transcription in E. coli. This inhibition can be relieved by adding lactose or isopropyl-β-D-thiogalactopyranoside (IPTG).
   7950..7971    +  protein_bind   CAP binding site: CAP binding activates transcription in the presence of cAMP. E. coli catabolite activator protein
   7986..8016    +  promoter       lac promoter: promoter for the E. coli lac operon
   8024..8040    +  protein_bind   lac operator: The lac repressor binds to the lac operator to inhibit transcription in E. coli. This inhibition can be relieved by adding lactose or isopropyl-β-D-thiogalactopyranoside (IPTG). lac repressor encoded by lacI
   8090..130     -  repeat_region  AAV2 ITR (fragment) (across the origin): inverted terminal repeat of adeno-associated virus serotype 2 inverted
>Addgene plasmid #202562 | AAV-P3-evoCjCas9-eAID_gRNA | addgene full sequence | sequence record 409105 | Addgene NGS Result
CTGCGCGCTCGCTCGCTCACTGAGGCCGCCCGGGCAAAGCCCGGGCGTCGGGCGACCTTTGGTCGCCCGG
CCTCAGTGAGCGAGCGAGCGCGCAGAGAGGGAGTGGCCAACTCCATCACTAGGGGTTCCTACCGGCGCGC
CGGGGGAGGCTGCTGGTGAATATTAACCAAGGTCACCCCAGTTATCGGAGGAGCAAACAGGGGCTAAGTC
CACACGCGTGGTACCGTCTGTCTGCACATTTCGTAGAGCGAGTGTTCCGATACTCTAATCTCCCTAGGCA
AGGTTCATATTTGTGTAGGTTACTTATTCTCCTTTTGTTGACTAAGTCAATAATCAGAATCAGCAGGTTT
GGAGTCAGCTTGGCAGGGATCAGCAGCCTGGGTTGGAAGGAGGGGGTATAAAAGCCCCTTCACCAGGAGA
AGCCGTCACACAGATCCACAAGCTCCTGGGCCGCCACCATGAAACGGACAGCCGACGGAAGCGAGTTCGA
GTCACCAAAGAAGAAGCGGAAAGTCAGTGATAGCCTCTTGATGAATAGACGCGAATTCCTGTATCAGTTT
AAAAACGTGAGATGGGCAAAAGGCCGACGAGAGACATATCTGTGCTATGTCGTTAAGCGCAGAGATTCAG
CCACCAGTTTCTCTCTCGACTTCGGCTACCTGCGGAACAAGAATGGTTGCCATGTTGAGCTCCTGTTCCT
GAGGTATATCAGCGACTGGGATTTGGACCCAGGGCGGTGCTATAGGGTGACATGGTTTATTTCCTGGTCA
CCTTGTTATGACTGCGCGCGGCATGTTGCCGATTTTCTGAGAGGGAACCCTAACCTGTCTCTGAGGATCT
TCACCGCGCGACTGTACTTCTGTGAGGACCGGAAAGCCGAACCCGAGGGACTGAGACGCCTCCACAGAGC
GGGTGTGCAGATTGCCATAATGACCTTTAAGGACTACTTCTACTGCTGGAACACCTTCGTCGAAAATCAC
GGCCGGACTTTCAAGGCTTGGGAAGGATTGCATGAAAACAGCGTCAGGCTTTCCAGGCAGCTTCGCCGCA
TTCTTCTCCCGTCTGGCGGATCTAGCGGAGGATCCTCTGGCAGCGAGACACCAGGAACAAGCGAGTCAGC
AACACCAGAGAGCAGTGGCGGCAGCAGCGGCGGGTCAGCCCGCATCCTGGCCTTTGCCATCGGCATCAGC
AGCATCGGATGGGCCTTCAGCGAGAATGACGAGCTGAAGGACTGCGGTGTGAGAATCTTTACAAAGGTCG
AGAACCCCAAGACCGGCGAAAGCCTGGCGCTGCCAAGACGGCTGGCCCGGTCTGCTCGGAAGAGATACGC
CCGGAGAAAAGCCAGACTGAATCACCTGAAACACCTGATCGCCAACGAGTTCAAACTGAACTACGAGGAC
TACCAGAGCTTCGATGAGAGCTTGGCTAAGGCCTACAAAGGCAGCCTGATCAGCCCCTACGAGCTGAGAT
TCAGAGCTCTGAATGAGCTCCTGAGCAAGCAGGACTTCGCTAGAGTGATCCTGCACATCGCCAAGCGAAG
AGGCTACGACGACATCAAGAACTCTGATGACAAGGAGAAGGGCGCCATTCTGAAAGCCATCAAGCAGAAC
GAAGAGAAACTGGCCAATTACCAGAGCGTGGGCGAGTACCTGTACAAGGAGTACTTCCAGAAGTTCAAAG
AAAATAGCAAAGAGTTCACCAACGTGCGGAACAAGAAGGAGTCTTATGAAAGATGTATCGCCCAGAGCTT
CCTGAAAGACGAGCTGAAACTGATCTTCAAGAAGCAAAGAGAGTTTGGCTTCAGCTTCAGCAAAAAATTT
GAAGAAGAGGTGCTGTCTGTCGCCTTCTACAAGAGGGCTCTGAAGGACTTCAGCCACCTGGTGGGCAATT
GCAGCTTTTTCACAGACGAAAAGCGGGCCCCTAAGAACAGCCCTCTGGCCTTCATGTTCGTGGCTCTGAC
CAGAATCATCAACCTGCTGAACAACCTGAAAAATACCGAGGGCATCCTCTATACCAAGGACGATCTGAAC
GCCCTGCTGAATGAGGTGCTCAAGAATGGCACCCTGACCTACAAGCAAACAAAAAAACTGCTGGGCCTGT
CTGACGACTACGAGTTTAAAGGCGAGAAGGGCACCTATTTCATCGAATTTAAGAAGTACAAGGAATTCAT
CAAGGCACTGGGCGAACACAACCTGTCTCAGGACGACCTGAACGAGATCGCCAAGGACATCACCCTGATC
AAGGATGAGATCAAGCTGAAAAAAGCTCTGGCCAAGTACGACCTGAATCAAAACCAGATCGACAGCTTAA
GCAAGCTGGAATTTAAGGATCACCTGAACATCTCCTTTAAGGCCCTGAAGCTGGTGACCCCACTGATGCT
GGAAGGAAAGAAGTACGACGAAGCATGCAACGAGCTTAACCTGAAGGTTGCTATCAACGAGGATAAGAAG
GATTTCCTGCCTGCCTTTAACGAGACATACTACAAGGATGAGGTGACCAACCCCGTGGTGCTGAGAGCTA
TCAAAGAGTACAGAAAGGTGCTGAACGCCCTGCTGAAGAAGTACGGCAAGGTCCACAAGATCAATATTGA
GCTGGCCCGGGAGGTTGGAAAGAACCACTCTCAGAGAGCAAAGATCGAGAAGGAGCAAAACGAGAACTAC
AAAGCGAAGAAGGACGCCGAACTGGAGTGCGAGAAGCTTGGCCTGAAGATCAACTCTAAGAATATCCTGA
AACTCAGACTTTTCAAAGAACAGAAGGAATTCTGTGCCTACAGCGGCGAGAAGATCAAAATTTCTGACCT
GCAGGATGAAAAGATGCTGGAGATCGACCACATCTACCCTTACTCCAGAAGCTTCGACGACAGCTATATG
AACAAAGTGCTGGTGTTCACAAAGCAGAACCAGGAGAAGCTGAATCAGACCCCTTTCGAGGCCTTCGGCA
ATGACTCCGCCAAGTGGCAGAAAATCGAGGTGCTGGCCAAAAACCTGCCAACCAAGAAACAGAAGAGAAT
CCTCGACAAGAACTACAAGGACAAGGAACAGAAGAACTTCAAGGATCGGAACCTGAACGACACCCGGTAC
ATCGCCAGGCTGGTGTTAAATTACACCAAGGACTACCTGGATTTCCTGCCCCTGAGCGACGACGAGAACA
CCAAGCTGAACGACACACAGAAGGGCAGCAAGGTGCACGTGGAAGCCAAGAGCGGCATGCTGACCAGCGC
ACTGCGCCACACTTGGGGCTTCAGCGCTAAGGACCGGAACAACCACCTGCATCACGCCATCGATGCCGTG
ATCATAGCCTACGCCAACAACTCAATCGTGAAAGCTTTCAGTGACTTTAAGAAAGAACAGGAGAGCAACT
CTGCCGAACTGTACGCCAAGAAAATTAGCGAGCTGGACTACAAGAACAAACGGAAGTTCTTCGAACCTTT
CTCAGGATTTAGACAGAAGGTGCTGGATAAGATCGATGAAATCTTCGTGTCCAAGCCCGAGAGAAAGAAG
CCTAGCGGAGCCCTGCACAAGGAAACCTTCAGAAAGGAAGAAGAGTTCTACCAGTCTTATGGGGGCAAAG
AAGGCGTGCTGAAGGCCCTGGAACTCGGCAAGATCAGAAAGGTGAAGGGAAAGATTGTGAAGAACGGCGA
CATGTTCAGAGTGGACATCTTCAAGCACAAGAAGACCAACAAGTTCTATGCCGTGCCTATCTACACAATG
GATTTCGCCCTGAAAGTGCTGCCTAACAAGGCTGTCGCCAGATCTAAGAAGGGCGAGATCAAGGACTGGA
TCCTGATGGACGAAAACTACGAGTTCTGCTTCAGCCTGTACAAGGACAGCCTGATCCTGATCCAAACAAA
GAAGATGCAGGAGCCTGAATTCGTGTACTACAACGCCTTCACAAGCAGCACCGTGAGCCTGATCGTGTCT
AAACATGATAACAAGTTCGAAACCCTGTCCAAGAACCAAAAGATCCTGTTCAAGAACGCCAACGAGAAGG
AAGTGATCGCCAAGGGCATCGGCATTCAGAATCTGAAGGTGTTCGAGAAATATATCGTGTCCGCTCTGGG
AGAGGTTACAAAGGCCGAGTTTCGGCAGAGAGAAGATTTTAAGAAGAGCGGCGGGAGCGGCGGGAGCGGG
GGGAGCACTAATCTGAGCGACATCATTGAGAAGGAGACTGGGAAACAGCTGGTCATTCAGGAGTCCATCC
TGATGCTGCCTGAGGAGGTGGAGGAAGTGATCGGCAACAAGCCAGAGTCTGACATCCTGGTGCACACCGC
CTACGACGAGTCCACAGATGAGAATGTGATGCTGCTGACCTCTGACGCCCCCGAGTATAAGCCTTGGGCC
CTGGTCATCCAGGATTCTAACGGCGAGAATAAGATCAAGATGCTGTCTGGCGGCTCAAAAAGAACCGCCG
ACGGCAGCGAATTCGAGCCCAAGAAGAAGAGGAAAGTCTAATACATCTCGACTGTGCCTTCTAGTTGCCA
GCCATCTGTTGTTTGCCCCTCCCCCGTGCCTTCCTTGACCCTGGAAGGTGCCACTCCCACTGTCCTTTCC
TAATAAAATGAGGAAATTGCATCGCATTGTCTGAGTAGGTGTCATTCTATTCTGGGGGGTGGGGTGGGGC
AGGACAGCAAGGGGGAGGATTGGGAAGACAATAGCAGGCATGCTGGGGATGCGGTGGGTTCTATGGCTCG
AGCGGCCCAAAAAAAGCGGTTTTAGGGGATTGTAACCCCGCAGAGTCCCGCAAACTCTTTATTCTAGTCC
CTTTTCAGGGACTAGAACAGAGACGTACAAAAAAGAGCAAGAAGCTAAAAAAGATTTAAAAATTATTTTT
AGCGCAGTTAATGGAACAGGAACTAAATTTACCCCAAAATGTATTTTGTGTGCTCATTTACAACCGTCTC
CGGTGTTTCGTCCTTTCCACAAGATATATAAAGCCAAGAAATCGAAATACTTTCAAGTTACGGTAAGCAT
ATGATAGTCCATTTTAAAACATAATTTTAAAACTGCAAACTACCCAAGAAATTATTACTTTCTACGTCAC
GTATTTTGTACTAATATCTTTGTGTTTACAGTCAAATTAATTCTAATTATCTCTCTAACAGCCTTGTATC
GTATATGCAAATATGAAGGAATCATGGGAAATAGGCCCTCAGGAACCCCTAGTGATGGAGTTGGCCACTC
CCTCTCTGCGCGCTCGCTCGCTCACTGAGGCCGGGCGACCAAAGGTCGCCCGACGCCCGGGCTTTGCCCG
GGCGGCCTCAGTGAGCGAGCGAGCGCGCAGCCTTAATTAACCTAATTCACTGGCCGTCGTTTTACAACGT
CGTGACTGGGAAAACCCTGGCGTTACCCAACTTAATCGCCTTGCAGCACATCCCCCTTTCGCCAGCTGGC
GTAATAGCGAAGAGGCCCGCACCGATCGCCCTTCCCAACAGTTGCGCAGCCTGAATGGCGAATGGG
[124 nt withheld, positions 5457-5580]
C
[91 nt withheld, positions 5582-5672]
A
[49 nt withheld, positions 5674-5722]
CCTTTGACGTTGGAGTCCACGTTCTTT
[37 nt withheld, positions 5750-5786]
ACCCTATCTCGGTCTATTCTTTTGATTTATAAGGGATTTTGCCGATTTCGGCCTATTGGTTAAAAAATGA
GCTGATTTAACAAAAATTTAACGCGAATTTTAACAAAATATTAACGCTTACAATTTAGGTGGCACTTTTC
GGGGAAATGTGCGCGGAACCCCTATTTGTTTATTTTTCTAAATACATTCAAATATGTATCCGCTCATGAG
ACAATAACCCTGATAAATGCTTCAATAATATTGAAAAAGGAAGAGTATGAGTATTCAACATTTCCGTGTC
GCCCTTATTCCCTTTTTTGCGGCATTTTGCCTTCCTGTTTTTGCTCACCCAGAAACGCTGGTGAAAGTAA
AAGATGCTGAAGATCAGTTGGGTGCACGAGTGGGTTACATCGAACTGGATCTCAACAGCGGTAAGATCCT
TGAGAGTTTTCGCCCCGAAGAACGTTTTCCAATGATGAGCACTTTTAAAGTTCTGCTATGTGGCGCGGTA
TTATCCCGTATTGACGCCGGGCAAGAGCAACTCGGTCGCCGCATACACTATTCTCAGAATGACTTGGTTG
AGTACTCACCAGTCACAGAAAAGCATCTTACGGATGGCATGACAGTAAGAGAATTATGCAGTGCTGCCAT
AACCATGAGTGATAACACTGCGGCCAACTTACTTCTGACAACGATCGGAGGACCGAAGGAGCTAACCGCT
TTTTTGCACAACATGGGGGATCATGTAACTCGCCTTGATCGTTGGGAACCGGAGCTGAATGAAGCCATAC
CAAACGACGAGCGTGACACCACGATGCCTGTAGCAATGGCAACAACGTTGCGCAAACTATTAACTGGCGA
ACTACTTACTCTAGCTTCCCGGCAACAATTAATAGACTGGATGGAGGCGGATAAAGTTGCAGGACCACTT
CTGCGCTCGGCCCTTCCGGCTGGCTGGTTTATTGCTGATAAATCTGGAGCCGGTGAGCGTGGGTCTCGCG
GTATCATTGCAGCACTGGGGCCAGATGGTAAGCCCTCCCGTATCGTAGTTATCTACACGACGGGGAGTCA
GGCAACTATGGATGAACGAAATAGACAGATCGCTGAGATAGGTGCCTCACTGATTAAGCATTGGTAACTG
TCAGACCAAGTTTACTCATATATACTTTAGATTGATTTAAAACTTCATTTTTAATTTAAAAGGATCTAGG
TGAAGATCCTTTTTGATAATCTCATGACCAAAATCCCTTAACGTGAGTTTTCGTTCCACTGAGCGTCAGA
CCCCGTAGAAAAGATCAAAGGATCTTCTTGAGATCCTTTTTTTCTGCGCGTAATCTGCTGCTTGCAAACA
AAAAAACCACCGCTACCAGCGGTGGTTTGTTTGCCGGATCAAGAGCTACCAACTCTTTTTCCGAAGGTAA
CTGGCTTCAGCAGAGCGCAGATACCAAATACTGTTCTTCTAGTGTAGCCGTAGTTAGGCCACCACTTCAA
GAACTCTGTAGCACCGCCTACATACCTCGCTCTGCTAATCCTGTTACCAGTGGCTGCTGCCAGTGGCGAT
AAGTCGTGTCTTACCGGGTTGGACTCAAGACGATAGTTACCGGATAAGGCGCAGCGGTCGGGCTGAACGG
GGGGTTCGTGCACACAGCCCAGCTTGGAGCGAACGACCTACACCGAACTGAGATACCTACAGCGTGAGCT
ATGAGAAAGCGCCACGCTTCCCGAAGGGAGAAAGGCGGACAGGTATCCGGTAAGCGGCAGGGTCGGAACA
GGAGAGCGCACGAGGGAGCTTCCAGGGGGAAACGCCTGGTATCTTTATAGTCCTGTCGGGTTTCGCCACC
TCTGACTTGAGCGTCGATTTTTGTGATGCTCGTCAGGGGGGCGGAGCCTATGGAAAAACGCCAGCAACGC
GGCCTTTTTACGGTTCCTGGCCTTTTGCTGGCCTTTTGCTCACATGTTCTTTCCTGCGTTATCCCCTGAT
TCTGTGGATAACCGTATTACCGCCTTTGAGTGAGCTGATACCGCTCGCCGCAGCCGAACGACCGAGCGCA
GCGAGTCAGTGAGCGAGGAAGCGGAAGAGCGCCCAATACGCAAACCGCCTCTCCCCGCGCGTTGGCCGAT
TCATTAATGCAGCTGGCACGACAGGTTTCCCGACTGGAAAGCGGGCAGTGAGCGCAACGCAATTAATGTG
AGTTAGCTCACTCATTAGGCACCCCAGGCTTTACACTTTATGCTTCCGGCTCGTATGTTGTGTGGAATTG
TGAGCGGATAACAATTTCACACAGGAAACAGCTATGACCATGATTACGCCAGATTTAATTAAGG
